>Addgene plasmid #51570 | PhyB-mCherry-MYO1 | depositor full sequence | sequence record 78817 | PhyB-mCherry-MYO1 sequence 18054 bps
GGCCGGCCATTTAAATGTTTAAACGGCCACGCTGGCCGAGGAGAACTTCTAGTATATCTACATACCTAAT
ATTATTGCCTTATTAAAAATGGAATCCCAACAATTACATCAAAATCCACATTCTCTTCAAAATCAATTGT
CCTGTACTTCCTTGTTCATGTGTGTTCAAAAACGTTATATTTATAGGATAATTATACTCTATTTCTCAAC
AAGTAATTGGTTGTTTGGCCGAGCGGTCTAAGGCGCCTGATTCAAGAAATATCTTGACCGCAGTTAACTG
TGGGAATACTCAGGTATCGTAAGATGCAAGAGTTCGAATCTCTTAGCAACCATTATTTTTTTCCTCAACA
TAACGAGAACACACAGGGGCGCTATCGCACAGAATCAAATTCGATGACTGGAAATTTTTTGTTAATTTCA
GAGGTCGCCTGACGCATATACCTTTTTCAACTGAAAAATTGGGAGAAAAAGGAAAGGTGAGAGCGCCGGA
ACCGGCTTTTCATATAGAATAGAGAAGCGTTCATGACTAAATGCTTGCATCACAATACTTGAAGTTGACA
ATATTATTTAAGGACCTATTGTTTTTTCCAATAGGTGGTTAGCAATCGTCTTACTTTCTAACTTTTCTTA
CCTTTTACATTTCAGCAATATATATATATATATTTCAAGGATATACCATTCTAATGTCTGCCCCTAAGTT
ACCAATAGATAGCGGTTTAATATAAGGTTTCAACAAGAAATATTTTGTGAAAATCAAAAGTTAATAGTTT
CACTGTCGAAAATATGAAAGTTTAAGTTTTCAGTTCATCCCATTGTAGTTATCAAATTTCTGTGTTTCCC
GTATATGTGTGCTCTGTATTCATCGCTATCTTGAAACTGGTTATGATCGTTGCGCATGTGACCTGTATCG
CTCAAAAGAGCCCGGCACCGGTACCGGGCAAAAGCCCCTAGCAAGCTAAAATGATTCAACTTTCGTAGTA
ATTTGTTCAACCGGTCACAGTAAAGTCAATGACTAACTTTTGAATCGAGGATGTATTTCCAATTGAAAGC
AATGTATATATAAACCATTGTGTTGAAGCTTGTCTTACAGTTTTCTTGTATCCTCCCATTGTTCATATAG
TACTTAAAGTACCATAATCCTTAAAGAACAAACTTGAAAGAGAATACACTATACACAACTAATAAATAAA
GAATAATCATGGCTGTGACCAAGACAATTGTAGTTCTACCAGGTGACCATGTTGGTCAAGAAATCACTGA
AGAGGCCATTAAAGTTTTAAATGCTATTCAGGAATGTCGTCCAGACAAGGTCAATTTCAAGTTTGATCAT
CATTTGATCGGTGGTGCTGCAATTGATGCCACTGGTGTTCCATTACCAGACGAAGCTTTGGAGGCCTCTA
AGAAAGCTGATGCCGTGCTTCTGGGTGCTGTTGGTGGTCCAAAATGGGGTACTGGCGCTGTCAGACCAGA
ACAAGGTCTTTTGAAAATCCGTAAGGAGTTGCAATTGTATGCTAATCTAAGACCATGTAATTTTGCATCT
GATTCCTTACTAGATCTATCGCCATTGAAGCCTGAAATTGCAAGAGGTACAGATTTCGTCGTTGTTAGAG
AACTAGTGGGTGGTATTTATTTCGGGGAGAGAAAAGAAGATGAAGGTGATGGTGTCGCCTGGGATAGCGA
AAAGTATTCTGTGCCCGAAGTTCAAAGAATCACTAGAATGGCTGCTTTCATGGCTCTGCAACACAACCCA
CCTTTACCTATTTGGTCTCTAGATAAAGCCAACGTTCTAGCATCATCAAGATTATGGAGAAAAACAGTGG
AAGAGACGATTAAGAATGAATTCCCACAATTGACTGTTCAACATCAATTGATTGATTCCGCTGCTATGAT
CTTGGTTAAGAACCCAACTCATCTAAATGGTATTATTATCACAAACAATATGTTTGGTGATATTATCTCC
GATGAAGCCTCCGTGATCCCAGGTTCGTTAGGATTACTTCCATCTGCCTCCTTGGCATCTCTTCCAGATA
AGAATACGGCATTTGGTTTATATGAGCCATGTCATGGCTCTGCTCCAGACTTACCAAAGGGAAAGGTTAA
CCCCGTAGCAACAATCCTATCTGCTGCTATGATGTTGAAGTTGTCTCTGGACCTGTTCGAAGAAGGTGAA
ATTATAGAACAAGCAGTCAAGAAAGTGTTGGATTCTGGTATCAGAACAGCGGATCTAAAGGGTACCAACT
CTACTACTGAGGTCGGTGATGCAGTAGCGAAAGCTGTCAGGGAACTATTAGCTTAGACTTAGTAGATGTA
CAGTTGCATACATAAGTCTGAACAGAAAGAAGTAAATATCATATCTAGTTCGGTTTAGAAATCAGTGACT
ATATTGGTTTTGACCAGATCGCAATCCTTGCAAGCATTTAGTAATGACTATCAAACCGGTGAATCATCTG
ATAAGGCTATATTAGCTTGTGCATTCGCATGTATCGGGAAACGAACGGTACCGGGCCCTAAAACAAGAAG
AGGGTTGACTACATCACGATGAGGGGGATCGAAGAAATGATGGTAAATGAAATAGGAAATCAAGGAGCAT
GAAGGCAAAAGACAAATATAAGGGTCGAACGAAAAATAAAGTGAAAAGTGTTGATATGATGTATTTGGCT
TTGCGGCGCCGAAAAAACGAGTTTACGCAATTGCACAATCATGCTGACTCTGTGGCGGACCCGCGCTCTT
GCCGGCCCGGCGATAACGCTGGGCGTGAGGCTGTGCCCGGCGGAGTTTTTTGCGCCTGCATTTTCCAAGG
TTTACCCTGCGCTAAGGGGCGAGATTGGAGAAGCAATAAGAATGCCGGTTGGGGTTGCGATGATGACGAC
CACGACAACTGGTGTCATTATTTAAGTTGCCGAAAGAACCTGAGTGCATTTGCAACATGAGTATACTAGA
AGAATGAGCCAAGACTTGCGAGACGCGAGTTTGCCGGTGGTGCGAACAATAGAGCGACCATGACCTTGAA
GGTGAGACGCGCATAACCGCTAGAGTACTTTGAAGAGGAAACAGCAATAGGGTTGCTACCAGTATAAATA
GACAGGTACATACAACACTGGAAATGGTTGTCTGTTTGAGTACGCTTTCAATTCATTTGGGTGTGCACTT
TATTATGTTACAATATGGAAGGGAACTTTACACTTCTCCTATGCACATATATTAATTAAAGTCCAATGCT
AGTAGAGAAGGGGGGTAACACCCCTCCGCGCTCTTTTCCGATTTTTTTCTAAACCGTGGAATATTTCGGA
TATCCTTTTGTTGTTTCCGGGTGTACAATATGGACTTCCTCTTTTCTGGCAACCAAACCCATACATCGGG
ATTCCTATAATACCTTCGTTGGTCTCCCTAACATGTAGGTGGCGGAGGGGAGATATACAATAGAACAGAT
ACCAGACAAGACATAATGGGCTAAACAAGACTACACCAATTACACTGCCTCATTGATGGTGGTACATAAC
GAACTAATACTGTAGCCCTAGACTTGATAGCCATCATCATATCGAAGTTTCACTACCCTTTTTCCATTTG
CCATCTATTGAAGTAATAATAGGCGCATGCAACTTCTTTTCTTTTTTTTTCTTTTCTCTCTCCCCCGTTG
TTGTCTCACCATATCCGCAATGACAAAAAAATGATGGAAGACACTAAAGGAAAAAATTAACGACAAAGAC
AGCACCAACAGATGTCGTTGTTCCAGAGCTGATGAGGGGTATCTCGAAGCACACGAAACTTTTTCCTTCC
TTCATTCACGCACACTACTCTCTAATGAGCAACGGTATACGGCCTTCCTTCCAGTTACTTGAATTTGAAA
TAAAAAAAAGTTTGCTGTCTTGCTATCAAGTATAAATAGACCTGCAATTATTAATCTTTTGTTTCCTCGT
CATTGTTCTCGTTCCCTTTCTTCCTTGTTTCTTTTTCTGCACAATATTTCAAGCTATACCAAGCATACAA
TCAACTATCTCATATACAAAGCAATGGTTTCCGGAGTCGGGGGTAGTGGCGGTGGCCGTGGCGGTGGCCG
TGGCGGAGAAGAAGAACCGTCGTCAAGTCACACTCCTAATAACCGAAGAGGAGGAGAACAAGCTCAATCG
TCGGGAACGAAATCTCTCAGACCAAGAAGCAACACTGAATCAATGAGCAAAGCAATTCAACAGTACACCG
TCGACGCAAGACTCCACGCCGTTTTCGAACAATCCGGCGAATCAGGGAAATCATTCGACTACTCACAATC
ACTCAAAACGACGACGTACGGTTCCTCTGTACCTGAGCAACAGATCACAGCTTATCTCTCTCGAATCCAG
CGAGGTGGTTACATTCAGCCTTTCGGATGTATGATCGCCGTCGATGAATCCAGTTTCCGGATCATCGGTT
ACAGTGAAAACGCCAGAGAAATGTTAGGGATTATGCCTCAATCTGTTCCTACTCTTGAGAAACCTGAGAT
TCTAGCTATGGGAACTGATGTGAGATCTTTGTTCACTTCTTCGAGCTCGATTCTACTCGAGCGTGCTTTC
GTTGCTCGAGAGATTACCTTGTTAAATCCGGTTTGGATCCATTCCAAGAATACTGGTAAACCGTTTTACG
CCATTCTTCATAGGATTGATGTTGGTGTTGTTATTGATTTAGAGCCAGCTAGAACTGAAGATCCTGCGCT
TTCTATTGCTGGTGCTGTTCAATCGCAGAAACTCGCGGTTCGTGCGATTTCTCAGTTACAGGCTCTTCCT
GGTGGAGATATTAAGCTTTTGTGTGACACTGTCGTGGAAAGTGTGAGGGACTTGACTGGTTATGATCGTG
TTATGGTTTATAAGTTTCATGAAGATGAGCATGGAGAAGTTGTAGCTGAGAGTAAACGAGATGATTTAGA
GCCTTATATTGGACTGCATTATCCTGCTACTGATATTCCTCAAGCGTCAAGGTTCTTGTTTAAGCAGAAC
CGTGTCCGAATGATAGTAGATTGCAATGCCACACCTGTTCTTGTGGTCCAGGACGATAGGCTAACTCAGT
CTATGTGCTTGGTTGGTTCTACTCTTAGGGCTCCTCATGGTTGTCACTCTCAGTATATGGCTAACATGGG
ATCTATTGCGTCTTTAGCAATGGCGGTTATAATCAATGGAAATGAAGATGATGGGAGCAATGTAGCTAGT
GGAAGAAGCTCGATGAGGCTTTGGGGTTTGGTTGTTTGCCATCACACTTCTTCTCGCTGCATACCGTTTC
CGCTAAGGTATGCTTGTGAGTTTTTGATGCAGGCTTTCGGTTTACAGTTAAACATGGAATTGCAGTTAGC
TTTGCAAATGTCAGAGAAACGCGTTTTGAGAACGCAGACACTGTTATGTGATATGCTTCTGCGTGACTCG
CCTGCTGGAATTGTTACACAGAGTCCCAGTATCATGGACTTAGTGAAATGTGACGGTGCAGCATTTCTTT
ACCACGGGAAGTATTACCCGTTGGGTGTTGCTCCTAGTGAAGTTCAGATAAAAGATGTTGTGGAGTGGTT
GCTTGCGAATCATGCGGATTCAACCGGATTAAGCACTGATAGTTTAGGCGATGCGGGGTATCCCGGTGCA
GCTGCGTTAGGGGATGCTGTGTGCGGTATGGCAGTTGCATATATCACAAAAAGAGACTTTCTTTTTTGGT
TTCGATCTCACACTGCGAAAGAAATCAAATGGGGAGGCGCTAAGCATCATCCGGAGGATAAAGATGATGG
GCAACGAATGCATCCTCGTTCGTCCTTTCAGGCTTTTCTTGAAGTTGTTAAGAGCCGGAGTCAGCCATGG
GAAACTGCGGAAATGGATGCGATTCACTCGCTCCAGCTTATTCTGAGAGACTCTTTTAAAGAATCTGAGG
CGGCTATGAACTCTAAAGTTGTGGATGGTGTGGTTCAGCCATGTAGGGATATGGCGGGGGAACAGGGGAT
TGATGAGTTAGGTGCAGTTGCAAGAGAGATGGTTAGGCTCATTGAGACTGCAACTGTTCCTATATTCGCT
GTGGATGCCGGAGGCTGCATCAATGGATGGAACGCTAAGATTGCAGAGTTGACAGGTCTCTCAGTTGAAG
AAGCTATGGGGAAGTCTCTGGTTTCTGATTTAATATACAAAGAGAATGAAGCAACTGTCAATAAGCTTCT
TTCTCGTGCTTTGAGAGGGGACGAGGAAAAGAATGTGGAGGTTAAGCTGAAAACTTTCAGCCCCGAACTA
CAAGGGAAAGCAGTTTTTGTGGTTGTGAATGCTTGTTCCAGCAAGGACTACTTGAACAACATTGTCGGCG
TTTGTTTTGTTGGACAAGACGTTACTAGTCAGAAAATCGTAATGGATAAGTTCATCAACATACAAGGAGA
TTACAAGGCTATTGTACATAGCCCAAACCCTCTAATCCCGCCAATTTTTGCTGCTGACGAGAACACGTGC
TGCCTGGAATGGAACATGGCGATGGAAAAGCTTACGGGTTGGTCTCGCAGTGAAGTGATTGGGAAAATGA
TTGTCGGGGAAGTGTTTGGGAGCTGTTGCATGCTAAAGGGTCCTGATGCTTTAACCAAGTTCATGATTGT
ATTGCATAATGCGATTGGTGGCCAAGATACGGATAAGTTCCCTTTCCCATTCTTTGACCGCAATGGGAAG
TTTGTTCAGGCTCTATTGACTGCAAACAAGCGGGTTAGCCTCGAGGGAAAGGTTATTGGGGCTTTCTGTT
TCTTGCAAATCCCGAGCGAATTCGATAGTGCTGGTAGTGCTGGTAGTGCTGGTGGTAGTTCCCTAGTGAG
CAAGGGCGAGGAGGATAACATGGCCATCATCAAGGAGTTCATGCGCTTCAAGGTGCACATGGAGGGCTCC
GTGAACGGCCACGAGTTCGAGATCGAGGGCGAGGGCGAGGGCCGCCCCTACGAGGGCACCCAGACCGCCA
AGCTGAAGGTGACCAAGGGTGGCCCCCTGCCCTTCGCCTGGGACATCCTGTCCCCTCAGTTCATGTACGG
CTCCAAGGCCTACGTGAAGCACCCCGCCGACATCCCCGACTACTTGAAGCTGTCCTTCCCCGAGGGCTTC
AAGTGGGAGCGCGTGATGAACTTCGAGGACGGCGGCGTGGTGACCGTGACCCAGGACTCCTCCCTGCAGG
ACGGCGAGTTCATCTACAAGGTGAAGCTGCGCGGCACCAACTTCCCCTCCGACGGCCCCGTAATGCAGAA
GAAGACCATGGGCTGGGAGGCCTCCTCCGAGCGGATGTACCCCGAGGACGGCGCCCTGAAGGGCGAGATC
AAGCAGAGGCTGAAGCTGAAGGACGGCGGCCACTACGACGCTGAGGTCAAGACCACCTACAAGGCCAAGA
AGCCCGTGCAGCTGCCCGGCGCCTACAACGTCAACATCAAGTTGGACATCACCTCCCACAACGAGGACTA
CACCATCGTGGAACAGTACGAACGCGCCGAGGGCCGCCACTCCACCGGCGGCATGGACGAGCTGTACAAG
GGTAGCGATAGCGCAGGCAGTGCTGGTAAGGCTAGCATGACCGGCGGGCAGTCTTGCAGTTCTAATATGA
TCGTCTGGATACCAGATGAGAAAGAAGTTTTCGCAAAAGGGGAGCTGATGAGTACCGATATCAACAAGAA
TAAATTTACAGGCCAAGAAGAACAAATAGGAATTGTCCACCCGTTGGATTCCACGGAGGTTTCTAATCTA
GTGCAGGTACGAATATCCGATGTATTTCCAGTTAACCCATCGACTTTTGACAAAGTAGAGAATATGTCTG
AGTTAACCCATTTGAATGAGCCGTCTGTGCTTTATAACCTAGAAAAGAGGTACGATTGTGATCTAATATA
CACCTATTCCGGCTTATTTTTAGTGGCGATTAACCCTTATCACAATTTGAATTTATATTCTGAAGACCAT
ATAAACTTGTACCACAACAAGCATAACAGGTTATCAAAGAGCAGCTTGGATGAAAACTCCCATGAAAAAC
TGCCGCCGCATATATTTGCAATTGCAGAAGAAGCCTATGAGAATCTTTTATCTGAAGGAAAAGATCAATC
TATTTTAGTCACTGGTGAATCCGGTGCGGGCAAGACAGAAAATACGAAAAAGATTCTACAATATCTAGCA
TCTATAACTTCTGGCTCTCCTTCCAATATAGCTCCTGTTAGTGGTAGTTCTATTGTAGAAAGCTTCGAAA
TGAAAATTCTACAAAGTAACCCTATCTTAGAGTCTTTTGGTAATGCACAGACTGTACGAAATAACAACTC
TTCAAGATTCGGTAAATTCATAAAGATAGAATTTAATGAACATGGTATGATCAATGGTGCGCATATCGAG
TGGTACCTTTTAGAGAAATCAAGAATTGTTCATCAAAATTCGAAAGAAAGAAATTATCATATATTTTACC
AACTATTATCCGGTTTAGACGATTCTGAGTTGAAAAATCTACGCCTTAAATCTAGGAACGTAAAAGATTA
CAAAATTTTATCCAATTCTAACCAGGATATTATACCAGGAATCAACGACGTAGAGAATTTTAAAGAACTG
CTCTCGGCATTGAATATTATTGGGTTTTCAAAAGATCAAATAAGATGGATATTTCAAGTAGTGGCAATTA
TTTTATTAATCGGTAACATTGAGTTCGTATCAGACAGAGCAGAACAAGCATCTTTCAAAAATGATGTTAG
CGCAATTTGTAGCAATTTAGGCGTGGACGAAAAAGATTTCCAAACTGCCATATTAAGGCCTAGATCAAAA
GCCGGAAAAGAGTGGGTTTCACAGTCCAAAAACTCTCAACAAGCTAAGTTCATCTTGAATGCCTTATCAA
GAAATCTTTATGAGCGGTTGTTCGGATATATTGTGGATATGATTAATAAAAACTTGGACCATGGGAGTGC
AACTTTGAATTACATTGGATTGTTGGATATTGCTGGTTTTGAAATATTCGAAAATAATTCCTTTGAACAA
TTATGCATCAACTATACAAATGAAAAATTACAGCAGTTCTTTAATAACCATATGTTTGTTTTAGAACAGA
GCGAATATTTAAAGGAAAACATTCAATGGGATTATATAGATTACGGAAAAGATTTGCAACTGACGATTGA
TTTGATCGAAAGCAAGGGGCCACCGACCGGTGTACTACCGTTGTTGGATGAGGAAGCCGTTTTGCCCAAA
TCCACTGATGAGTCATTCTACTCTAAACTGATCTCAACTTGGGACCAAAACTCTTCAAAGTTTAAACGTT
CAAGATTAAAAAATGGGTTCATTTTGAAACACTATGCTGGGGATGTGGAATACACTGTGGAAGGCTGGTT
ATCCAAAAACAAAGATCCTTTAAACGATAATCTCTTGTCTTTGTTGTCTTCTTCACAAAACGATATCATT
TCAAAACTGTTCCAGCCAGAGGGCGAAAAATCTTCTAGTGCTGGTGTGGAAGCCAACATCTCCAACCAAG
AAGTTAAGAAATCAGCTAGGACAAGTACCTTCAAGACTACATCATCACGCCATAGAGAACAGCAGATAAC
ATTACTAAATCAACTAGCTTCTACCCACCCACATTTTGTTCGTTGTATAATTCCAAACAACGTGAAAAAA
GTGAAAACATTTAACAGAAGGTTAATCTTAGATCAATTACGTTGTAATGGTGTGCTAGAGGGTATTAGAC
TTGCCAGAGAAGGTTACCCAAATAGGATAGCATTCCAAGAATTTTTCCAGCGGTATAGGATCTTGTATCC
TGAAAATTCAACCACCACGACTTTCAGTTCTAAATTAAAAGCCAGTACCAAACAAAACTGTGAGTTTCTT
CTAACGTCTTTGCAACTGGATACAAAAGTTTATAAAATTGGTAATACTAAACTGTTTTTCAAAGCTGGAG
TATTGGCAGATTTGGAAAAACAAAAAGATGTTAAGCTGAATAATATTATGATTAAACTAACAGCAACTAT
ACGAGGTTACACAGTAAGAAAAGAAATAACGTACCATCTACAAAAATTAAAGAAAACAAGGGTGATTGGT
AATACCTTCAGATTATACAATAGACTGGTGAAGGAAGATCCTTGGTTTAATTTATTTATCAGGATCAAGC
CACTTTTAACATCATCCAATGACATGACCAGAACCAAAAAATTCAACGAGCAAATTAATAAACTGAAGAA
CGACCTTCAAGAAATGGAATCTAAGAAGAAGTTTTTGGAAGAAAAGAACCAAAAAACTGTCAATGAGTTG
GAAAATACGCAGGACTTGCTAAATCAGGAGAAAGAGAATTTAAGAAAAAATGAGAGCTTATTAAATAGAG
TTAAAACCAGCTCAGAAACATTACAAAAACAATTCGATGACCTTGTTTCTGAAAAGGATGAAATTAGCAG
GGAAAAACTAGAAGTTGCGCAAAATCTTGAAGAAGCTCATCAAAAAATCCAAGGCCTTCAAGAAACTATT
AGAGAACGGGAGGCGACCTTAGAGAAATTACACTCAAAAAATAACGAACTAATAAAGCAAATATCAGACT
TGAACTGTGACATTTCTAAGGAACAGAGCTCCCAGTCTTTAATCAAAGAATCTAAATTGAAGCTAGAAAA
CGAAATAAAGAGATTAAAAGATGTCATAAACTCGAAGGAGGAAGAAATAAAATCGTTCAACGATAAGTTA
AGTTCCTCAGAAGAAGATCTTGACATAAAATTGGTCACTTTAGAGAAAAATTGTAACATTGCGATGTCAA
GACTACAATCCCTTGTAACAGAAAATTCAGATTTGCGTTCGAAAAATGAGAATTTCAAGAAAGAAAAGGC
AGCACTGAATAACCAGTTGAAAAATAAGGAAAGTGAACTGTTAAAGATGAAAGAAAAAATAGATAATCAC
AAAAAAGAGCTTGCTACTTTTTCCAAGCAAAGAGATGACGCAGTTAGCGAACATGGTAAAATTACTGCTG
AACTAAAAGAGACAAGAATCCAACTTACCGAGTATAAATCTAACTATCAAAAGATTAAAGAAGAATATTC
CAACTTCCAAAGAGAAACGAAGGAACAGGAGCAAAAGAAAAGAAATAGCCTGGTTGAGTCTCTGAACGAT
AGTAAAATTAAAGAATTGGAAGCTCGGTTGTCACAGGAAATATCCTTAAATCAATACTTAAACAAAAGAA
TATCAGGAAATTCTGTAGAAACGAATATTTCGTCTACTAGACGTTCCACATCGTATTCAGATGATCCACT
TGACAAAGAAGATATAATAAAAAAATACTATGACCTTCAATTAGCGTTTACTGAAATAACTAGGAATCTA
GAGAATGAAATTGAAGAGAAGAAGAACTTAATTTCTAGATTGAGATTCACTGAAACAAGACTAGCATCTT
CGTCTTTTGAGGACCAAAAGATTAAGGCACAAATGAAGAAATTAAAAAAATTGATCCAGGATATGGACCC
TAGTATTCCTTTGGACAGTATTCTAAATGAGCCGCTAGATAACTGCCCTGACAAAGAGTCTGATATTAAC
AAATTAATGCTTGAGGTCGATTATTTAAAAAGACAATTGGATATCGAAACAAGAGCTCACTACGATGCAG
AAAATGCCATATCTGCTTTACACAGTAAATTTAGAAAGATCCAAGGGGAAAGCTCCCTGTCATCTTCTGA
TATTTACAAACTGAAGTTCGAAGCCAGTGAAGAAAGAGTCAAATCCTTGGAAGACAAGCTAAAAACCATG
CCTTTACGTGATCGAACAAATTTACCTGTCGGAGATATTATAAAGAACCGTGATAGCATTTCAAAATATG
AAGAAGAAATTCGCTATTATAAACTTGAAAACTACAAGCTCCAAGAAATATTAAATGAATCAAATGGAAA
ATTGAGCCAACTCACTCTTGACTTGAGGCAATCAAAATCCAAAGAAGCCCTACTTAGTGAACAATTAGAC
AGATTACAGAAAGACCTTGAATCTACGGAACGCCAAAAAGAACTACTATCATCCACAATAAAACAGCAGA
AACAGCAATTTGAAAACTGCATGGACGATCTGCAAGGGAATGAACTGCGGCTAAGAGAACATATTCATGC
ACTAAAACAAGCTGAAGAGGACGTAAAGAATATGGCGTCTATCATTGAAAAATTGAAAACTCAAAATAAG
CAAAAGGAAAAGTTAATCTGGGAGCGCGAAATGGAAAGAAATGACTCAGATATGCAATTACAGGAAACTC
TGCTGGAGTTGAAGAGAGTCCAAGATGTAAAGAAAATCCTGAGTGATGATTTGGCCCATTTAAAGGAGCG
ATTGAGCGCTGTAGAAGATAGATCCCAATATACGGATGAGATTAATAGATTAAAGGAAGAATTGAACTGC
TCTTTAAAAGCTGAAACAAACTTAAAAAAAGAATTTGCAACCCTTAAGTACAAACTGGAAACTTCGACTA
ATGATTCTGAAGCAAAAATCTCCGATCTGCTGAAGCAGCTCGATCATTATACAAAAGTGGTGGAAATGTT
GAACAACGAAAAAGATGCTATTTCTCTTGCAGAAAAAGAACTTTATCAGAAATACGAGGCACTCAATACT
GAATGCGAGTCTCTTAAAGGAAAGATAGTGTCTTTGACTAAAATCAAGCAGGAACTGGAATCTGACTTAA
ATCAAAAGACTGATGCGCTACAGATATCAAACGCAGCACTCTCAAGTTCCACACAAAAGAATAAAGAGAT
TACTGAAAAAATCAAATATCTGGAGGAAACACTACAACTGCAAATGGAACAAAATTCAAGGAATGGGGAG
TTGGTTAAGACATTACAGGCCAGCTGCAATGGATATAAAGATAAGTTTGATGATGAGAAGCAGAAGAATA
TTGATTTATATGAAGAAAATCAAACTTTACAAAAGCTCAACACCGACTTACAGCTTCAACTAAAAAATTT
GCATGAAAGATTATCAGACACTACTGAAAAAAACGCATGGTTATCAAAGATTCATGAATTGGAAAATATG
GTAAGCCTAGAAACGGACTTGAAATATGAAGAAATGAAAAAGAACAAGAGTTTGGAGAGAGCAGTGGAAG
AGTTACAAACTAAGAACTCCCAACAAACAGATGTAATAGAACTAGCGAATAAAAATAGAAGCGAATTTGA
GGAAGCTACTTTGAAATATGAGGCTCAAATCTCTGACTTAGAAAAGTACATTTCTCAACAAGAGCTTGAG
ATGAAGAAATCCATTAGAGATAATTCTTCTTACCGCGACAAAGTGCAGGAAATGGCCCAAGAAATTGAAT
TCTGGAAAAGCCGTTATGAATCTACCATGATAGGCTCGAAAAATATTGATAGTAGCAATGCACAGAGTAA
AATTTCAGTTAAGCGGCCGCCACCGCGGTGGAGCTCTAAGCAAATAGCTAAATTATATACGAATTAATAT
TATGATTAAGTGTTTACGTGAGTGCGATATTTTTATTACTATCTTATACAGTTGTATATACTCTATAAAA
TGAGTTGTCTATTAATTAACGCGATGAATGCTTTCTGGGTTTACCTCTCCAACAACTCTAGTTTACTTCT
CAATACATTCAATTGTATTTGATTTGTCAATACTTCATCATTAATCAATTCTATAGTTTTGTTTTTCTCG
TTTATTTCCAAATTTAATGCATCAATTTTATTATTCAATTTGTCGTTGATTTTGGTTAATGATTTTATGG
TTTGATCTCTGGCATTGATTGTTTGTGTTAGTTTTTCATTATTGATAATTAAATTATTTAAGTTAGTTAT
CAACTCGGTGTTTTCAAGTTTCAAGTTTTCAATTTCTTTAGAGTTTATTAGATTTGTCAAAGTTTCTGAA
TTGCTTGATTGGTCCTGTAGAAGAGTATTTGTTGTTGTGGATAATTGATTCAATTTTTGAGACAATTGCT
GGAAGGCGTTGAAATATCTAGCATCAATCTCATGGTTTTTTTCCCGAGAGTCTCGTAGATTCAATTGTTT
TAATATATCTTGGGACCACTCTTGATTTGAACTCATGGAAATTAAACTGGGTGTTGTGTTGTGGTGTAAT
GATTGTACCCCCTTTGCTTATAATTGTGTGGCCACCGAAGTCGGTGATGCTGTCGCCGAAGAAGTTAAGA
AAATCCTTGCTTAAAAAGATTCTCTTTTTTTATGATATTTGTACATAAACTTTATAAATGAAATTCATAA
TAGAAACGACACGAAATTACAAAATGGAATATGTTCATAGGGTAGACGAAACTATATACGCAATCTACAT
ACATTTATCAAGAAGGAGAAAAAGGAGGATGTAAAGGAATACAGGTAAGCAAATTGATACTAATGGCTCA
ACGTGATAAGGAAAAAGAATTGCACTTTAACATTAATATTGACAAGGAGGAGGGCACCACACAAAAAGTT
AGGTGTAACAGAAAATCATGAAACTATGATTCCTAATTTATATATTGGAGGATTTTCTCTAAAAAAAAAA
AAATACAACAAATAAAAAACACTCAATGACCTGACCATTTGATGGAGTTTAAGTCAATACCTTCTTGAAC
CATTTCCCATAATGGTGAAAGTTCCCTCAAGAATTTTACTCTGTCAGAAACGGCCTTAACGACGTAGGCC
GGCCATTTAAATGTTTAAACGGCCACGCTGGCCCAATTCGCCCTATAGTGAGTCGTATTACAATTCACTG
GCCGTCGTTTTACAACGTCGTGACTGGGAAAACCCTGGCGTTACCCAACTTAATCGCCTTGCAGCACATC
CCCCTTTCGCCAGCTGGCGTAATAGCGAAGAGGCCCGCACCGATCGCCCTTCCCAACAGTTGCGCAGCCT
GAATGGCGAATGG
[124 nt withheld, positions 14784-14907]
C
[91 nt withheld, positions 14909-14999]
A
[49 nt withheld, positions 15001-15049]
CCTTTGACGTTGGAGTCCACGTTCTTT
[37 nt withheld, positions 15077-15113]
ACCCTATCTCGGTCTATTCTTTTGATTTATAAGGGATTTTGCCGATTTCGGCCTATTGGTTAAAAAATGA
GCTGATTTAACAAAAATTTAACGCGAATTTTAACAAAATATTAACGCTTACAATTTCCTGATGCGGTATT
TTCTCCTTACGCATCTGTGCGGTATTTCACACCGCATAGGGTAATAACTGATATAATTAAATTGAAGCTC
TAATTTGTGAGTTTAGTATTAGGATCTCTACCCTTGGCGAAAAGTCCTCTGCCAACAATGATGATATCTG
ATCCACCACTTACAACTTCGTCGACGGTTCTGTACTGCTGACCCAATATGCGTATATATACCAATCTAAG
TCTGTGCTCCTTCCTTCGTTCTTCCTTCTGTTCGGAGATTACCGAATCAAAAAAATTTCAAGGAAACCGA
AATCAAAAAAAAGAATAAAAAAAAAATGATGAATTGAAAAGGTGGTATGGTGCACTCTCAGTACAATCTG
CTCTGATGCCGCATAGTTAAGCCAGCCCCGACACCCGCCAACACCCGCTGACGCGCCCTGACGGGCTTGT
CTGCTCCCGGCATCCGCTTACAGACAAGCTGTGACCGTCTCCGGGAGCTGCATGTGTCAGAGGTTTTCAC
CGTCATCACCGAAACGCGCGAGACGAAAGGGCCTCGTGATACGCCTATTTTTATAGGTTAATGTCATGAT
AATAATGGTTTCTTAGACGTCGGCGCGCCGAGGACGTCAGGTGGCACTTTTCGGGGAAATGTGCGCGGAA
CCCCTATTTGTTTATTTTTCTAAATACATTCAAATATGTATCCGCTCATGAGACAATAACCCTGATAAAT
GCTTCAATAATATTGAAAAAGGAAGAGTATGAGTATTCAACATTTCCGTGTCGCCCTTATTCCCTTTTTT
GCGGCATTTTGCCTTCCTGTTTTTGCTCACCCAGAAACGCTGGTGAAAGTAAAAGATGCTGAAGATCAGT
TGGGTGCACGAGTGGGTTACATCGAACTGGATCTCAACAGCGGTAAGATCCTTGAGAGTTTTCGCCCCGA
AGAACGTTTTCCAATGATGAGCACTTTTAAAGTTCTGCTATGTGGCGCGGTATTATCCCGTATTGACGCC
GGGCAAGAGCAACTCGGTCGCCGCATACACTATTCTCAGAATGACTTGGTTGAGTACTCACCAGTCACAG
AAAAGCATCTTACGGATGGCATGACAGTAAGAGAATTATGCAGTGCTGCCATAACCATGAGTGATAACAC
TGCGGCCAACTTACTTCTGACAACGATCGGAGGACCGAAGGAGCTAACCGCTTTTTTGCACAACATGGGG
GATCATGTAACTCGCCTTGATCGTTGGGAACCGGAGCTGAATGAAGCCATACCAAACGACGAGCGTGACA
CCACGATGCCTGTAGCAATGGCAACAACGTTGCGCAAACTATTAACTGGCGAACTACTTACTCTAGCTTC
CCGGCAACAATTAATAGACTGGATGGAGGCGGATAAAGTTGCAGGACCACTTCTGCGCTCGGCCCTTCCG
GCTGGCTGGTTTATTGCTGATAAATCTGGAGCCGGTGAGCGTGGGTCTCGCGGTATCATTGCAGCACTGG
GGCCAGATGGTAAGCCCTCCCGTATCGTAGTTATCTACACGACGGGGAGTCAGGCAACTATGGATGAACG
AAATAGACAGATCGCTGAGATAGGTGCCTCACTGATTAAGCATTGGTAACTGTCAGACCAAGTTTACTCA
TATATACTTTAGATTGATTTAAAACTTCATTTTTAATTTAAAAGGATCTAGGTGAAGATCCTTTTTGATA
ATCTCATGACCAAAATCCCTTAACGTGAGTTTTCGTTCCACTGAGCGTCAGACCCCGTAGAAAAGATCAA
AGGATCTTCTTGAGATCCTTTTTTTCTGCGCGTAATCTGCTGCTTGCAAACAAAAAAACCACCGCTACCA
GCGGTGGTTTGTTTGCCGGATCAAGAGCTACCAACTCTTTTTCCGAAGGTAACTGGCTTCAGCAGAGCGC
AGATACCAAATACTGTTCTTCTAGTGTAGCCGTAGTTAGGCCACCACTTCAAGAACTCTGTAGCACCGCC
TACATACCTCGCTCTGCTAATCCTGTTACCAGTGGCTGCTGCCAGTGGCGATAAGTCGTGTCTTACCGGG
TTGGACTCAAGACGATAGTTACCGGATAAGGCGCAGCGGTCGGGCTGAACGGGGGGTTCGTGCACACAGC
CCAGCTTGGAGCGAACGACCTACACCGAACTGAGATACCTACAGCGTGAGCTATGAGAAAGCGCCACGCT
TCCCGAAGGGAGAAAGGCGGACAGGTATCCGGTAAGCGGCAGGGTCGGAACAGGAGAGCGCACGAGGGAG
CTTCCAGGGGGAAACGCCTGGTATCTTTATAGTCCTGTCGGGTTTCGCCACCTCTGACTTGAGCGTCGAT
TTTTGTGATGCTCGTCAGGGGGGCGGAGCCTATGGAAAAACGCCAGCAACGCGGCCTTTTTACGGTTCCT
GGCCTTTTGCTGGCCTTTTGCTCACATGTTCTTTCCTGCGTTATCCCCTGATTCTGTGGATAACCGTATT
ACCGCCTTTGAGTGAGCTGATACCGCTCGCCGCAGCCGAACGACCGAGCGCAGCGAGTCAGTGAGCGAGG
AAGCGGAAGAGCGCCCAATACGCAAACCGCCTCTCCCCGCGCGTTGGCCGATTCATTAATGCAGCTGGCA
CGACAGGTTTCCCGACTGGAAAGCGGGCAGTGAGCGCAACGCAATTAATGTGAGTTAGCTCACTCATTAG
GCACCCCAGGCTTTACACTTTATGCTTCCGGCTCCTATGTTGTGTGGAATTGTGAGCGGATAACAATTTC
ACACAGGAAACAGCTATGACCATGATTACGCCAAGCTCGGAATTAACCCTCACTAAAGGGAACAAAAGCT
G
Features (pLannotate 1.2.2; 27 found; start..end, strand, type, name):
     59..136     +  CDS            YO192_YEAST (fragment): Experimental evidence at protein level: Swiss-Prot protein existence level 1. From Saccharomyces cerevisiae (strain ATCC 204508 / S288c) (Baker's yeast).
    276..683     +  promoter       LEU2 promoter: S. cerevisiae LEU2
   1199..2293    +  CDS            LEU2: LEU3_YEAST - Experimental evidence at protein level: Swiss-Prot protein existence level 1. Catalyzes the oxidation of 3-carboxy-2-hydroxy-4- methylpentanoate (3-isopropylmalate) to 3-carboxy-4-methyl-2- oxopentanoate. The product decarboxylates to 4-methyl-2 oxopentanoate. From Saccharomyces cerevisiae (strain ATCC 204508 / S288c) (Baker's yeast).
   2589..2927    +  CDS            YO085_YEAST: Protein predicted: Swiss-Prot protein existence level 4. From Saccharomyces cerevisiae (strain ATCC 204508 / S288c) (Baker's yeast).
   3292..3996    +  promoter       ADH1 promoter: S. cerevisiae ADH1; promoter for alcohol dehydrogenase 1
   4014..6737    +  CDS            PHYB (fragment): PHYB_ARATH - Also known as HY3 From Arabidopsis thaliana (Mouse-ear cress).
   6783..7490    +  CDS            mCherry: mCherry is a basic (constitutively fluorescent) red fluorescent protein published in 2004, derived from Discosoma sp.. It is reported to be a very rapidly-maturing monomer with low acid sensitivity.
   7527..13304   +  CDS            MYO1: MYO1_YEAST - Experimental evidence at protein level: Swiss-Prot protein existence level 1. Required for cell division. From Saccharomyces cerevisiae (strain ATCC 204508 / S288c) (Baker's yeast).
  13312..13336   -  misc_feature   MCS (fragment): pBluescript multiple cloning site
  14032..14084   +  CDS            LEU2 (fragment): 3-isopropylmalate dehydrogenase, required for leucine biosynthesis; S. cerevisiae LEU2; yeast auxotrophic marker
  14446..14556   -  CDS            NFS1 (fragment): NFS1_YEAST - Also known as SPL1 From Saccharomyces cerevisiae (strain ATCC 204508 / S288c) (Baker's yeast).
  14602..14620   -  promoter       T7 promoter: promoter for bacteriophage T7 RNA polymerase
  14623..14780   +  CDS            lacZα (fragment): LacZα fragment of β-galactosidase; lacZ fragment
  14784..15212   +  rep_origin     f1 ori (sequence partly withheld): f1 bacteriophage origin of replication; arrow indicates direction of (+) strand synthesis
  15240..15291   -  misc_feature   bom (fragment): basis of mobility region from pBR322
  15347..15439   -  CDS            URA3 (fragment): PYRF_YEAST - Experimental evidence at protein level: Swiss-Prot protein existence level 1. From Saccharomyces cerevisiae (strain ATCC 204508 / S288c) (Baker's yeast).
  15439..15571   -  promoter       URA3 promoter (fragment): S. cerevisiae URA3
  15579..15628   -  misc_feature   bom (fragment): basis of mobility region from pBR322
  15730..15765   -  CDS            rop (fragment): Rop protein, which maintains plasmids at low copy number; rop
  15877..15981   +  promoter       AmpR promoter: bla
  15982..16842   +  CDS            AmpR: β-lactamase; bla; confers resistance to ampicillin, carbenicillin, and related antibiotics
  17013..17601   +  rep_origin     ori: high-copy-number ColE1/pMB1/pBR322/pUC origin of replication
  17784..17876   +  CDS            lacI (fragment): lac repressor; lacI; The lac repressor binds to the lac operator to inhibit transcription in E. coli. This inhibition can be relieved by adding lactose or isopropyl-β-D-thiogalactopyranoside (IPTG).
  17889..17910   +  protein_bind   CAP binding site: CAP binding activates transcription in the presence of cAMP. E. coli catabolite activator protein
  17925..17955   +  promoter       lac promoter: promoter for the E. coli lac operon
  17959..17981   +  protein_bind   lac operator (fragment): The lac repressor binds to the lac operator to inhibit transcription in E. coli. This inhibition can be relieved by adding lactose or isopropyl-β-D-thiogalactopyranoside (IPTG). lac repressor encoded by lacI
  18024..18042   +  promoter       T3 promoter: promoter for bacteriophage T3 RNA polymerase
