[The description below was written by a language model from this plasmid's Addgene catalogue record and pLannotate feature annotations shown in this document.]
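Description:
PhyB-mCherry-MYO1 is a yeast expression plasmid built on pRS305, a member of the pRS integrating shuttle series. The feature table shows no yeast replication origin (no 2μ or CEN/ARS element), which is consistent with maintenance by chromosomal integration, although the record does not state the integration site or strategy. Selection in Saccharomyces cerevisiae relies on the LEU2 auxotrophic marker, present with its own promoter. In E. coli the plasmid is propagated through a high-copy ColE1/pUC-type origin and an ampicillin resistance gene. An f1 origin, lac promoter/lacZα remnants and flanking T3 and T7 promoters come from the pBluescript-derived backbone. Several short annotated fragments (URA3, rop, bom, NFS1, a second LEU2 piece) appear to be backbone or cloning remnants rather than functional parts. The full depositor sequence is about 18 kb.

The payload is a single large fusion open reading frame driven by the constitutive S. cerevisiae ADH1 promoter. It encodes the N-terminal 908 amino acids of Arabidopsis thaliana phytochrome B, followed by a 15-residue flexible linker, the monomeric red fluorescent protein mCherry, a 10-residue linker, and yeast MYO1, the type II myosin required for cell division. MYO1 acts as the anchor, directing the fusion to the myosin ring, while mCherry allows the localisation to be confirmed by microscopy. No transcription terminator is annotated downstream of the fusion.

The plasmid is one component of a light-inducible organelle-targeting system for budding yeast. The anchored PhyB serves as a fixed docking site to which a separately expressed binding partner can be recruited and released with light, allowing signalling proteins to be activated or inactivated dynamically at a defined subcellular location. That partner is not encoded on this plasmid.
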