Addgene plasmid #51570: PhyB-mCherry-MYO1
Purpose: Constitutively express myosin ring localized PhyB in Saccharomyces cerevisiae
Depositing lab: Chao Tang. Depositing organization: Peking University. Publication: A light-inducible organelle-targeting system for dynamically activating and inactivating signaling in budding yeast. Yang X, Jost AP, Weiner OD, Tang C. Mol Biol Cell. 2013 Aug;24(15):2419-30. doi: 10.1091/mbc.E13-03-0126. Epub 2013 Jun 12. PubMed 23761071.
Backbone
  Vector backbone: pRS305
  Backbone size w/o insert (bp): 7236
  Vector type: Yeast Expression
  Selectable markers: LEU2
Growth in bacteria
  Bacterial resistance: Ampicillin, 100 μg/mL
  Growth temperature: 37°C
  Growth strain: DH5alpha
  Copy number: High Copy
Gene/Insert
  Gene/Insert name: PhyB
  Species: A. thaliana (mustard weed)
  Insert size (bp): 10819
  Mutation: 1-908aa only
  Entrez Gene: PHYB (a.k.a. AT2G18790, HY3, MSF3.17, MSF3_17, OOP1, OUT OF PHASE 1, PHYTOCHROME B, phytochrome B)
  Promoter: ADH1pr
  Tag / fusion protein: mCherry (C terminal on insert); MYO1 (C terminal on insert)
  Cloning method: Restriction Enzyme; 5′ cloning site Apa1 (not destroyed); 3′ cloning site NotI (not destroyed)
  Sequencing primers: 5′ mCherry F
Resource information
  A portion of this plasmid was derived from a plasmid made by: Jared Toettcher
Terms and licenses: Academic/Nonprofit Terms; Industry Terms: Not Available to Industry
Depositor comments: There is a 15-aa linker (EFDSAGSAGSAGGSS) between the PhyB and mCherry and a 10-aa linker (SAGSAGKASG) between mCherry and anchor gene.
How to cite: PhyB-mCherry-MYO1 was a gift from Chao Tang (Addgene plasmid # 51570 ; http://n2t.net/addgene:51570 ; RRID:Addgene_51570)
