>Addgene plasmid #51570 | PhyB-mCherry-MYO1 | addgene partial sequence | sequence record 93734 | yADH1-F 5'-ATACGGCCTTCCTTCCAGTT-3'
AGACCTGCAATTATTAATCTTTTGTTTCCTCGTCATTGTTCTCGTTCCCTTTCTTCCTTGTTTCTTTTTC
TGCACAATATTTCAAGCTATACCAAGCATACAATCAACTATCTCATATACAAAGCAATGGTTTCCGGAGT
CGGGGGTAGTGGCGGTGGCCGTGGCGGTGGCCGTGGCGGAGAAGAAGAACCGTCGTCAAGTCACACTCCT
AATAACCGAAGAGGAGGAGAACAAGCTCAATCGTCGGGAACGAAATCTCTCAGACCAAGAAGCAACACTG
AATCAATGAGCAAAGCAATTCAACAGTACACCGTCGACGCAAGACTCCACGCCGTTTTCGAACAATCCGG
CGAATCAGGGAAATCATTCGACTACTCACAATCACTCAAAACGACGACGTACGGTTCCTCTGTACCTGAG
CAACAGATCACAGCTTATCTCTCTCGAATCCAGCGAGGTGGTTACATTCAGCCTTTCGGATGTATGATCG
CCGTCGATGAATCCAGTTTCCGGATCATCGGTTACAGTGAAAACGCCAGAGAAATGTTAGGGATTATGCC
TCAATCTGTTCCTACTCTTGAGAAACCTGAGATTCTAGCTATGGGAACTGATGTGAGATCTTTGTTCACT
TCTTCGAGCTCGATTCTACTCGAGCGTGCTT
