>Addgene plasmid #51570 | PhyB-mCherry-MYO1 | addgene partial sequence | sequence record 93756 | mCherry-F 5'-ccccgtaatgcagaagaaga-3'
CCCCGAGGACGGCGCCCTGAAGGGCGAGATCAAGCAGAGGCTGAAGCTGAAGGACGGCGGCCACTACGAC
GCTGAGGTCAAGACCACCTACAAGGCCAAGAAGCCCGTGCAGCTGCCCGGCGCCTACAACGTCAACATCA
AGTTGGACATCACCTCCCACAACGAGGACTACACCATCGTGGAACAGTACGAACGCGCCGAGGGCCGCCA
CTCCACCGGCGGCATGGACGAGCTGTACAAGGGTAGCGATAGCGCAGGCAGTGCTGGTAAGGCTAGCATG
ACCGGCGGGCAGTCTTGCAGTTCTAATATGATCGTCTGGATACCAGATGAGAAAGAAGTTTTCGCAAAAG
GGGAGCTGATGAGTACCGATATCAACAAGAATAAATTTACAGGCCAAGAAGAACAAATAGGAATTGTCCA
CCCGTTGGATTCCACGGAGGTTTCTAATCTAGTGCAGGTACGAATATCCGATGTATTTCCAGTTAACCCA
TCGACTTTTGACAAAGTAGAGAATATGTCTGAGTTAACCCATTTGAATGAGCCGTCTGTGCTTTATAACC
TAGAAAAGAGGTACGATTGTGATCTAATATACACCTATTCCGGCTTATTTTTAGTGGCGATTAACCCTTA
TCACAATTTGAATTTATATTCTGAAGACCATATAAACTTGTACCACAACAAGCATAACAGGTTATCAAAG
AGCAGCTTGGATGAAA
