>Addgene plasmid #51570 | PhyB-mCherry-MYO1 | addgene partial sequence | sequence record 94390 | mCherry-R 5'-TTGGTCACCTTCAGCTTGG-3'
CGAACTCGTGGCCGTTCACGGAGCCCTCCATGTGCACCTTGAAGCGCATGAACTCCTTGATGATGGCCAT
GTTATCCTCCTCGCCCTTGCTCACTAGGGAACTACCACCAGCACTACCAGCACTACCAGCACTATCGAAT
TCGCTCGGGATTTGCAAGAAACAGAAAGCCCCAATAACCTTTCCCTCGAGGCTAACCCGCTTGTTTGCAG
TCAATAGAGCCTGAACAAACTTCCCATTGCGGTCAAAGAATGGGAAAGGGAACTTATCCGTATCTTGGCC
ACCAATCGCATTATGCAATACAATCATGAACTTGGTTAAAGCATCAGGACCCTTTAGCATGCAACAGCTC
CCAAACACTTCCCCGACAATCATTTTCCCAATCACTTCACTGCGAGACCAACCCGTAAGCTTTTCCATCG
CCATGTTCCATTCCAGGCAGCACGTGTTCTCGTCAGCAGCAAAAATTGGCGGGATTAGAGGGTTTGGGCT
ATGTACAATAGCCTTGTAATCTCCTTGTATGTTGATGAACTTATCCATTACGATTTTCTGACTAGTAACG
TCTTGTCCAACAAAACAAACGCCGACAATGTTGTTCAAGTAGTCCTTGCTGGAACAAGCATTCACAACCA
CAAAAACTGCTTTCCCTTGTAGTTCGGGGCTGAAAGTTTTCAGCTTAACCTCCACATTCTTTTCCTCGTC
CCCTCTCAAAGCACGAG
