>Addgene plasmid #51570 | PhyB-mCherry-MYO1 | addgene partial sequence | sequence record 95061 | pRS-Phy-R 5'-tgttggagaggtaaacccaga-3'
GAGTATATACAACTGTATAAGATAGTAATAAAAATATCGCACTCACGTAAACACTTAATCATAATATTAA
TTCGTATATAATTTAGCTATTTGCTTAGAGCTCCACCGCGGTGGCGGCCGCTTAACTGAAATTTTACTCT
GTGCATTGCTACTATCAATATTTTTCGAGCCTATCATGGTAGATTCATAACGGCTTTTCCAGAATTCAAT
TTCTTGGGCCATTTCCTGCACTTTGTCGCGGTAAGAAGAATTATCTCTAATGGATTTCTTCATCTCAAGC
TCTTGTTGAGAAATGTACTTTTCTAAGTCAGAGATTTGAGCCTCATATTTCAAAGTAGCTTCCTCAAATT
CGCTTCTATTTTTATTCGCTAGTTCTATTACATCTGTTTGTTGGGAGTTCTTAGTTTGTAACTCTTCCAC
TGCTCTCTCCAAACTCTTGTTCTTTTTCATTTCTTCATATTTCAAGTCCGTTTCTAGGCTTACCATATTT
TCCAATTCATGAATCTTTGATAACCATGCGTTTTTTTCA
